>Addgene plasmid #190054 | pBeast-pYjjZ-RBS- sfGFP | addgene full sequence | sequence record 377931 | Addgene NGS Result
GAATCATAGCGATAGGTTTACCCGATAGCAAGGGATTTATCTGGCTTGCAAATGATAAAAATTATCATAT
GATATTGGTTATCATTATCAATGAAAGAGATGAAATCATGCGTAAAGGCGAAGAGCTGTTCACTGGTGTC
GTCCCTATTCTGGTGGAACTGGATGGTGATGTCAACGGTCATAAGTTTTCCGTGCGTGGCGAGGGTGAAG
GTGACGCAACTAATGGTAAACTGACGCTGAAGTTCATCTGTACTACTGGTAAACTGCCGGTACCTTGGCC
GACTCTGGTAACGACGCTGACTTATGGTGTTCAGTGCTTTGCTCGTTATCCGGACCATATGAAGCAGCAT
GACTTCTTCAAGTCCGCCATGCCGGAAGGCTATGTGCAGGAACGCACGATTTCCTTTAAGGATGACGGCA
CGTACAAAACGCGTGCGGAAGTGAAATTTGAAGGCGATACCCTGGTAAACCGCATTGAGCTGAAAGGCAT
TGACTTTAAAGAAGACGGCAATATCCTGGGCCATAAGCTGGAATACAATTTTAACAGCCACAATGTTTAC
ATCACCGCCGATAAACAAAAAAATGGCATTAAAGCGAATTTTAAAATTCGCCACAACGTGGAGGATGGCA
GCGTGCAGCTGGCTGATCACTACCAGCAAAACACTCCAATCGGTGATGGTCCTGTTCTGCTGCCAGACAA
TCACTATCTGAGCACGCAAAGCGTTCTGTCTAAAGATCCGAACGAGAAACGCGATCATATGGTTCTGCTG
GAGTTCGTAACCGCAGCGGGCATCACGCATGGTATGGATGAACTGTACAAATGATGATAAGCTTACTTTA
TCTGAGAATAGTCAATCTTCGGAAATCCCAGGTGGCATGCTAAAAGTCTCGTAAAGCGTTCTATCAATAA
CCCGTTGGTGCCAGGCATCAAATAAAACGAAAGGCTCAGTCGAAAGACTGGGCCTTTCGTTTTATCTGTT
GTTTGTCGGTGAACGCTCTCTACTAGAGTCACACTGGCTCACCTTCGGGTGGGCCTTTCTGCGTTTATAC
CGTCTCAGAATCGGCCGTGAACAATAAAATAGTTTCGGTATTATTGACCACTTCCGAGTAGAATCGTGCT
TCAGTAAGAGTCGACCGATGCCCTTGAGAGCCTTCAACCCAGTCAGCTCCTTCCGGTGGGCGCGGGGCAT
GACTATCGTCGCCGCACTTATGACTGTCTTCTTTATCATGCAACTCGTAGGACAGGTGCCGGCAGCGCTC
TTCCGCTTCCTCGCTCACTGACTCGCTGCGCTCGGTCGTTCGGCTGCGGCGAGCGGTATCAGCTCACTCA
AAGGCGGTAATACGGTTATCCACAGAATCAGGGGATAACGCAGGAAAGAACATGTGAGCAAAAGGCCAGC
AAAAGGCCAGGAACCGTAAAAAGGCCGCGTTGCTGGCGTTTTTCCATAGGCTCCGCCCCCCTGACGAGCA
TCACAAAAATCGACGCTCAAGTCAGAGGTGGCGAAACCCGACAGGACTATAAAGATACCAGGCGTTTCCC
CCTGGAAGCTCCCTCGTGCGCTCTCCTGTTCCGACCCTGCCGCTTACCGGATACCTGTCCGCCTTTCTCC
CTTCGGGAAGCGTGGCGCTTTCTCATAGCTCACGCTGTAGGTATCTCAGTTCGGTGTAGGTCGTTCGCTC
CAAGCTGGGCTGTGTGCACGAACCCCCCGTTCAGCCCGACCGCTGCGCCTTATCCGGTAACTATCGTCTT
GAGTCCAACCCGGTAAGACACGACTTATCGCCACTGGCAGCAGCCACTGGTAACAGGATTAGCAGAGCGA
GGTATGTAGGCGGTGCTACAGAGTTCTTGAAGTGGTGGCCTAACTACGGCTACACTAGAAGAACAGTATT
TGGTATCTGCGCTCTGCTGAAGCCAGTTACCTTCGGAAAAAGAGTTGGTAGCTCTTGATCCGGCAAACAA
ACCACCGCTGGTAGCGGTGGTTTTTTTGTTTGCAAGCAGCAGATTACGCGCAGAAAAAAAGGATCTCAAG
AAGATCCTTTGATCTTTTCTACGGGGTCTGACGCTCAGTGGAACGAAAACTCACGTTAAGGGATTTTGGT
CATGAGATTATCAAAAAGGATCTTCACCTAGATCCTTTTAAATTAAAAATGAAGTTTTAAATCAATCTAA
AGTATATATGAGTAAACTTGGTCTGACAGTTACCAATGCTTAATCAGTGAGGCACCTATCTCAGCGATCT
GTCTATTTCGTTCATCCATAGTTGCCTGACTCCCCGTCGTGTAGATAACTACGATACGGGAGGGCTTACC
ATCTGGCCCCAGTGCTGCAATGATACCGCGAGACCCACGCTCACCGGCTCCAGATTTATCAGCAATAAAC
CAGCCAGCCGGAAGGGCCGAGCGCAGAAGTGGTCCTGCAACTTTATCCGCCTCCATCCAGTCTATTAATT
GTTGCCGGGAAGCTAGAGTAAGTAGTTCGCCAGTTAATAGTTTGCGCAACGTTGTTGCCATTGCTACAGG
CATCGTGGTGTCACGCTCGTCGTTTGGTATGGCTTCATTCAGCTCCGGTTCCCAACGATCAAGGCGAGTT
ACATGATCCCCCATGTTGTGCAAAAAAGCGGTTAGCTCCTTCGGTCCTCCGATCGTTGTCAGAAGTAAGT
TGGCCGCAGTGTTATCACTCATGGTTATGGCAGCACTGCATAATTCTCTTACTGTCATGCCATCCGTAAG
ATGCTTTTCTGTGACTGGTGAGTACTCAACCAAGTCATTCTGAGAATAGTGTATGCGGCGACCGAGTTGC
TCTTGCCCGGCGTCAACACGGGATAATACCGCGCCACATAGCAGAACTTTAAAAGTGCTCATCATTGGAA
AACGTTCTTCGGGGCGAAAACTCTCAAGGATCTTACCGCTGTTGAGATCCAGTTCGATGTAACCCACTCG
TGCACCCAACTGATCTTCAGCATCTTTTACTTTCACCAGCGTTTCTGGGTGAGCAAAAACAGGAAGGCAA
AATGCCGCAAAAAAGGGAATAAGGGCGACACGGAAATGTTGAATACTCATACTCTTCCTTTTTCAATATT
ATTGAAGCATTTATCAGGGTTATTGTCTCATGAGCGGATACATATTTGAATGTATTTAGAAAAATAAACA
AATAGGGGTTCCGCGCACATTTCCCCGAAAAGTGCCACCTGACGTCTAAGAAACCATTATTATCATGACA
TTAACCTATAAAAATAGGCGTATCACGAGGCCCTTTCGTCTTCAAGAATTCTGGCGAATCCTCTGACCAG
CCAGAAAACGACCTTTCTGTGGTGAAACCGGATGCTGCAATTCAGAGCGCCAGCAAGTGGGGGACAGCAG
AAGACCTGACCGCCGCAGAGTGGATGTTTGACATGGTGAAGACTATCGCACCATCAGCCAGAAAACCGAA
TTTTGCTGGGTGGGCTAACGATATCCGCCTGATGCGTGAACGTGACGGACGTAACCACCGCGACATGTGT
GTGCTGTTCCGCTGGCTCGGATACCCTTACTCTGTTGAAAACGAATAGATAGGTTAAGGAACGGTTATTT
CTGCGTAGATCTATCTTACACAGCATCACACTGGCTCACCTTCGGGTGGGCCTTTCTGCGTTTATATACT
AGAGAGAGAATATAAAAAGCCAGATTATTAATCCGGCTTTTTTATTATTTAGGCAACTGAAACGATTCGG
ATCCTGTATTACTATT
Features (pLannotate 1.2.2; 9 found; start..end, strand, type, name):
    108..821     +  CDS            superfolder GFP: GFP variant that folds robustly even when fused to poorly folded proteins (Pédelacq et al., 2006)
    929..1000    +  terminator     rrnB T1 terminator: transcription terminator T1 from the E. coli rrnB gene
   1016..1043    +  terminator     T7Te terminator: phage T7 early transcription terminator
   1130..1261    +  CDS            TcR (fragment): tetracycline efflux protein; tet; confers resistance to tetracycline
   1441..2029    -  rep_origin     ori: high-copy-number ColE1/pMB1/pBR322/pUC origin of replication
   2200..3060    -  CDS            AmpR: β-lactamase; bla; confers resistance to ampicillin, carbenicillin, and related antibiotics
   3061..3165    -  promoter       AmpR promoter: bla
   3267..3515    +  CDS            O (fragment): VRPO_LAMBD - Protein inferred from homology: Swiss-Prot protein existence level 3. Necessary for the bidirectional replication of DNA. It interacts with the ori (origin of replication) region of the genome during the initiation of replication. From Escherichia phage lambda (Bacteriophage lambda).
   3603..3630    +  terminator     T7Te terminator: phage T7 early transcription terminator
