[The description below was written by a language model from this plasmid's Addgene catalogue record and pLannotate feature annotations shown in this document.]
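Description:
pBeast-pYjjZ-RBS-sfGFP is a 3.7 kb synthetic-biology reporter plasmid built for bacterial and cell-free protein synthesis work. It derives from the pBEST-OR2-OR1-Pr-UTR1-deGFP-T500 backbone. It replicates in E. coli from a high-copy ColE1/pUC-type origin and is selected with ampicillin through a β-lactamase gene driven by its own bla promoter. The annotation also picks up short fragments of a tetracycline resistance gene and of the phage lambda O gene. These appear to be non-functional leftovers of the parental backbone rather than working parts.

The payload is a single reporter cassette. According to the record, the strong lambda-derived OR2-OR1-Pr promoter and UTR of the parent vector were replaced with the pYjjZ promoter and its native ribosome binding site, and deGFP was swapped for superfolder GFP, a robustly folding GFP variant. The promoter itself is not annotated in the feature table, but it presumably lies in the short region just upstream of the sfGFP coding sequence. pYjjZ is described as reportedly activated by OxyR, the hydrogen peroxide-responsive transcription factor, so fluorescence is intended to report H2O2 levels.

Terminators insulate the cassette on both sides: B0014 upstream and B0015 downstream per the record. The latter matches the annotated rrnB T1 and T7Te elements after sfGFP, and a further T7Te element lies upstream. Each module is flanked by 40 bp spacers that allow Gibson assembly into more complex constructs. The plasmid comes from work on a modular cell-free biosensing platform that uses H2O2 as a common signal integrator, where it served as a candidate peroxide-responsive output module.
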