Addgene plasmid #190054: pBeast-pYjjZ-RBS- sfGFP
Purpose: GFP containing reporter plasmid expressing it under the control of the reportedely OxyR/H2O2 inducible pYjjZ promoter
Depositing lab: Jerome Bonnet. Depositing organization: CNRS UMR 5048, INSERM U1054, Centre de Biochimie Structurale. Publication: PeroxiHUB: A Modular Cell-Free Biosensing Platform Using H(2)O(2) as Signal Integrator. Soudier P, Zuniga A, Duigou T, Voyvodic PL, Bazi-Kabbaj K, Kushwaha M, Vendrell JA, Solassol J, Bonnet J, Faulon JL. ACS Synth Biol. 2022 Aug 19;11(8):2578-2588. doi: 10.1021/acssynbio.2c00138. Epub 2022 Aug 1. PubMed 35913043.
Backbone
  Vector backbone: pBEST-OR2-OR1-Pr-UTR1-deGFP-T500
  Modifications to backbone: Two 40bp spacers were added to the each end of the insert to facilitate Gibson assembly cloning into more complex constructs. Upstream and downstream terminators (B0014 and B0015, respectively) we also added, each flanked by two 40bp spacers. The OR2-OR1-Pr promoter and UTR were replaced by the OxyR-activated pYjjZ and its native RBS, and deGFP was replaced by sfGFP.
  Vector type: Synthetic Biology ; Cell-Free Protein Synthesis
Growth in bacteria
  Bacterial resistance: Ampicillin, 100 μg/mL
  Growth temperature: 37°C
  Growth strain: DH5alpha
  Copy number: High Copy
Gene/Insert
  Gene/Insert name: sfGFP
  Species: Synthetic
  Insert size (bp): 720
Terms and licenses: Academic/Nonprofit Terms; Industry Terms: Not Available to Industry
How to cite: pBeast-pYjjZ-RBS- sfGFP was a gift from Jerome Bonnet (Addgene plasmid # 190054 ; http://n2t.net/addgene:190054 ; RRID:Addgene_190054)
